>Addgene plasmid #90157 | pT2-cryR;clecl14aCE1-P1Egfp | depositor full sequence | sequence record 174760 | pT2-cryR;clecl14aCE1-P1Egfp sequence 7862 bps
CCACCTAAATTGTAAGCGTTAATATTTTGTTAAAATTCGCGTTAAATTTTTGTTAAATCAGCTCATTTTT
TAACCAATAGGCCGAAATCGGCAAAATCCCTTATAAATCAAAAGAATAGACCGAGATAGGGT
[37 nt withheld, positions 133-169]
AAAGAACGTGGACTCCAACGTCAAAGG
[32 nt withheld, positions 197-228]
GCTGGCTAAGAACTCATCAGCCTCCCCGGTCCATCTACCCACGTACCAATGCACCAATTGGCCACAATGA
CGGCTACTACATGGTGCCATTCCTTCCTCTTTATAGGAATGGAGACTACCTCCTGTCCAACAAGGCTCTT
GGATACGAGTACGCCTACCTGTTGGACCCAGGTCATTGCACAACACCAGAAATGCCCTCTGATCTGCAAA
AGACGTGAATATCTGTTCAGACACCCATATCCACTCTGTTCCACACAGGTCAGAGGTTTGTCCAGGAGTT
CTTGACAGAGGTGTAAAAAGTACTCAAAAATTTTACTCAAGTGAAAGTACAAGTACTTAGGGAAAATTTT
ACTCAATTAAAAGTAAAAGTATCTGGCTAGAATCTTACTTGAGTAAAAGTAAAAAAGTACTCCATTAAAA
TTGTACTTGAGTATTAAGGAAGTAAAAGTAAAAGCAAGAAAGAAAACTAGAGATTCTTGTTTAAGCTTTT
AATCTCAAAAAACATTAAATGAAATGCATACAAGGTTTTATCCTGCTTTAGAACTGTTTGTATTTAATTA
TCAAACTATAAGACAGACAATCTAATGCCAGTACACGCTACTCAAAGTTGTAAAACCTCAGATTTAACTT
CAGTAGAAGCTGATTCTCAAAATTGTTAGTGTCAAGCCTAGCTCTTTTGGGGCTGAAAAGCAATCCTGCA
GTGCTGAAAAGCCTCTCACAGGCAGCCGATGCGGGAAGAGGTGTATTAGTCTTGATAGAGAGGCTGCAAA
TAGCAGGAAACGTGAGCAGAGACTCCCTGGTGTCTGAAACACAGGCCCATTTACGCCTTAAGATACATTG
ATGAGTTTGGACAAACCACAACTAGAATGCAGTGAAAAAAATGCTTTATTTGTGAAATTTGTGATGCTAT
TGCTTTATTTGTAACCATTATAAGCTGCAATAAACAAGTTAACAACAACAATTGCATTCATTTTATGTTT
CAGGTTCAGGGGGAGGTGTGGGAGGTTTTTTAAAGCAAGTAAAACCTCTACAAATGTGGTATGGCTGATT
ATGATCTAGAGTCGCGGCCGCTTTACTTGTACAGCTCGTCCATGCCGCCGGTGGAGTGGTGGCCCTCGGC
GCGCTCGTACTGTTCCACGATGGTGTAGTCCTCGTTGTGGGAGGTGATGTCCAGCTTGATGTTGACGTTG
TAGGCGCCGGGCAGCTGCACGGGCTTCTTGGCCTTGTAGGTGGTCTTGACCTCGGCGTCGTAGTGGCCGC
CGTCCTTCAGCTTCAGCCTCTGCTTGATCTCGCCCTTCAGGGCGCCGTCCTCGGGGTACATCCGCTCGGA
GGAGGCCTCCCAGCCCATGGTCTTCTTCTGCATTACGGGGCCGTCGGAGGGGAAGTTGGTGCCGCGCAGC
TTCACCTTGTAGATGAACTCGCCGTCCTGCAGGGAGGAGTCCTGGGTCACGGTCACCACGCCGCCGTCCT
CGAAGTTCATCACGCGCTCCCACTTGAAGCCCTCGGGGAAGGACAGCTTCAAGTAGTCGGGGATGTCGGC
GGGGTGCTTCACGTAGGCCTTGGAGCCGTACATGAACTGAGGGGACAGGATGTCCCAGGCGAAGGGCAGG
GGGCCGCCCTTGGTCACCTTCAGCTTGGCGGTCTGGGTGCCCTCGTAGGGGCGGCCCTCGCCCTCGCCCT
CGATCTCGAACTCGTGGCCGTTCACGGAGCCCTCCATGTGCACCTTGAAGCGCATGAACTCCTTGATGAT
GGCCATGTTGTCATCCTCGCCCTTGCTCACCATGGTGGCGACCGGTAATGTCAGACCTGGTAACTCCTTA
CTGTAACTTATTGCACCTGATGAACAAAAGATGTGAACTGAACGCAAGTAGGAGGCTAATAGAGGCTAGT
ACAGTACAAAGATCCCCAAATGATGTGTGCCGGCCTTAGTGGAGGCAGACCCCTGGTTATATACCTGTGC
TGCAGAAAGAGGGGCTTACAAATGGATCTCTCTGGAATGGCATTATCTCATGGTGGGAACAGTGTTGTCA
GCAGAATCAGCGGGGTGGACTCTGACCTGAGAATGACAGTCTAGCACTGAATGGCTCAGACAATACTCTT
GTGGCCAACTATCACCGGAAAATAAGTGCCTGCCAAAACAAACCAGACCAGATGAAGCTACATGGCTGTA
GAACGTCAGTATTTAATGTGTTGTGGCCACTTGGTTCACCAGATTTAAGAGCTAATTTTTTTAAATATCA
CAGATAATCAATCGCTTTTTTTTTTCTTGACTGAAAAGCTTAGACTGGAAAATTCTTTGAAAAAGTTTGC
ACTACAGAAAATAAATACATAACATCCTGCACTGAATGCACACTATTAATAGAAAAGAGAGCATTATTGT
AGGAAATGTATTGTATATGTACATTCTGTGCATTTCACAATTTTCTCGAGCAGGAAACAGCTATGACCAT
GATTACGCCAAGCTATCAACTTTGTATAGAAAAGTTGTCATTGTTGTTTAAAAAAGCAGCGAGCTCTCGT
AATAAAACACCTGTATCACCTTCATTTCAACTTTCCTTCTTTGTTCTTTCTAGGCATACTTGTAGCTCCT
TTTCCTGTTACCCATAATTCCATTTCCTGTCCTTCTTCCCCACCCCCCTGGCTCTCTAGACTGCAGAACA
GAGAGTCGAGTGCTCCTGCAACCTCACTTCCTGCCATTCAGAGCCGTTTCCTCCAGGAAGCATCTGCTGC
TCTCTCATGAAGCGGCCTGTTGGAGGAACAGAATAATAATACGGTGTTAGTCATGGGACATTCAACACCA
CATTAGTCCCATGTGAGCTCTTGAAAACACACGCGGAGGTCAATCAACACGCATTTGAAACTGACAGCGT
TGAGTGCGACATGTAAACACAGAGGTATAGTACTACTGTAAAGAACAATCCCTGATGTAATGAGCAACGC
TTCCTGGTATTTTTCCCAGAGTTGTTTTGTTACAGACACAATGAACAAGTCAAAGCAAGTTTGTACAAAA
AAGCAGGCTCGCTAGTTGACTTGACATATATGCACGTAATGTGTTCTGTAAATATACAATAATTTATTTT
CCACTTAAAGACCCTTAAAAATAGGGCACTGATGTAAAGTACATTTTTAAATGGCGAGGTATAAAGTGGA
ATAATTTTCAAAACTTTATACTCACTACTCTTGAATATTTTTAGAAGTGCTACTTTTTACTCATATTTTG
AGTAGCAGGTACTTTTACTTGCACTACATATTTTTGGGAAGTAAAGATACTTTTACTTGAGCATGATTTT
TCAGTCCTCTTTCCACCACTGGCTACGATGAAACCTGAAACCTTCAAGGAGATGATGGGTGTGGATGCAT
GAACGGTTTATCAGCCCTATGCCAAGAAACACAGGTTTCCTCGTCATTTAAAGCTCATCCGTCACTCTGC
TGTGGGAGTTTGGCAGTGGGATTGTGTATTATGGAAGCTTCAGTTTCACCAGGAACAGATTTTTGTTCAT
AGTTGCGATTGTTTTGCTTCGGCAGCACCACCACCCAAGAGGAAGCGAATGGCTGTATCAAGGCTGAACA
GACTTCCTGTGCTTGTTGTCTTGGGAGGACCTCACAGGGACGGCTAAGAAAGCCAGGGGGAGAAAAAGCA
GACAATATCATTTTAGTTTGAGTCTGCGATCGCCACCATGGTGAGCAAGGGCGAGGAGCTGTTCACCGGG
GTGGTGCCCATCCTGGTCGAGCTGGACGGCGACGTAAACGGCCACAAGTTCAGCGTGTCCGGCGAGGGCG
AGGGCGATGCCACCTACGGCAAGCTGACCCTGAAGTTCATCTGCACCACCGGCAAGCTGCCCGTGCCCTG
GCCCACCCTCGTGACCACCCTGACCTACGGCGTGCAGTGCTTCAGCCGCTACCCCGACCACATGAAGCAG
CACGACTTCTTCAAGTCCGCCATGCCCGAAGGCTACGTCCAGGAGCGCACCATCTTCTTCAAGGACGACG
GCAACTACAAGACCCGCGCCGAGGTGAAGTTCGAGGGCGACACCCTGGTGAACCGCATCGAGCTGAAGGG
CATCGACTTCAAGGAGGACGGCAACATCCTGGGGCACAAGCTGGAGTACAACTACAACAGCCACAACGTC
TATATCATGGCCGACAAGCAGAAGAACGGCATCAAGGTGAACTTCAAGATCCGCCACAACATCGAGGACG
GCAGCGTGCAGCTCGCCGACCACTACCAGCAGAACACCCCCATCGGCGACGGCCCCGTGCTGCTGCCCGA
CAACCACTACCTGAGCACCCAGTCCGCCCTGAGCAAAGACCCCAACGAGAAGCGCGATCACATGGTCCTG
CTGGAGTTCGTGACCGCCGCCGGGATCACTCTCGGCATGGACGAGCTGTACAAGTCCGGACTCAGATCTC
GAGCTCAAGCTTCGAATTCTGCAGTCGACGGTACCGCGGGCCCGGGATCCACCGGATCTAGATAACTGAT
ACCCAGCTTTCTTGTACAAAGTGGGGCGCGCCTACGTAACTAGTCTCGAGCAACTTTATTATACATAGTT
GATAATTCACTGGCCGTCGTTTTACGGTACCATCGATGATGATCCAGACATGATAAGATACATTGATGAG
TTTGGACAAACCACAACTAGAATGCAGTGAAAAAAATGCTTTATTTGTGAAATTTGTGATGCTATTGCTT
TATTTGTAACCATTATAAGCTGCAATAAACAAGTTAACAACAACAATTGCATTCATTTTATGTTTCAGGT
TCAGGGGGAGGTGTGGGAGGTTTTTTAAAGCAAGTAAAACCTCTACAAATGTGGTATGGCTGATTATGAT
CCTCTAGATCAGATCTGCGAAGATACGGCCACGGGTGCTCTTGATCCTGTGGCTGATTTTGGACTGTGCT
GCTCGCAGCTGCTGATGAATCACATACTTCCTCCATTTTCTTCCACTGATTGACTGTTATAATTTCCCTA
ATTTCCAGGTCAAGGTGCTGTGCATTGTGGTAATAGATGTGACATGACGTCACTTCCAAAGGACCAATGA
ACATGTCTGACCAATTTCATATAATGTGAAAACGATTTTCATAGGCAGAATAAATAACATTTAAATTAAA
CTGGGCATCAGCGCAATTCAATTGGTTTGGTAATAGCAAGGGAAAATAGAATGAAGTGATCTCCAAAAAA
TAAGTACTTTTTGACTGTAAATAAAATTGTAAGGAGTAAAAAGTACTTTTTTTTCTAAAAAAATGTAATT
AAGTAAAAGTAAAAGTATTGATTTTTAATTGTACTCAAGTAAAGTAAAAATCCCCAAAAATAATACTTAA
GTACAGTAATCAAGTAAAATTACTCAAGTACTTTACACCTCTGGTTCTTGACCCCCTACCTTCAGCAAGC
CCAGCAGATCCACTAGTTCTAGAGCGGCCGCCACCGCGGTGGAGCTCCAGCTTTTGTTCCCTTTAGTGAG
GGTTAATTGCGCGCTTGGCGTAATCATGGTCATAGCTGTTTCCTGTGTGAAATTGTTATCCGCTCACAAT
TCCACACAACATACGAGCCGGAAGCATAAAGTGTAAAGCCTGGGGTGCCTAATGAGTGAGCTAACTCACA
TTAATTGCGTTGCGCTCACTGCCCGCTTTCCAGTCGGGAAACCTGTCGTGCCAGCTGCATTAATGAATCG
GCCAACGCGCGGGGAGAGGCGGTTTGCGTATTGGGCGCTCTTCCGCTTCCTCGCTCACTGACTCGCTGCG
CTCGGTCGTTCGGCTGCGGCGAGCGGTATCAGCTCACTCAAAGGCGGTAATACGGTTATCCACAGAATCA
GGGGATAACGCAGGAAAGAACATGTGAGCAAAAGGCCAGCAAAAGGCCAGGAACCGTAAAAAGGCCGCGT
TGCTGGCGTTTTTCCATAGGCTCCGCCCCCCTGACGAGCATCACAAAAATCGACGCTCAAGTCAGAGGTG
GCGAAACCCGACAGGACTATAAAGATACCAGGCGTTTCCCCCTGGAAGCTCCCTCGTGCGCTCTCCTGTT
CCGACCCTGCCGCTTACCGGATACCTGTCCGCCTTTCTCCCTTCGGGAAGCGTGGCGCTTTCTCATAGCT
CACGCTGTAGGTATCTCAGTTCGGTGTAGGTCGTTCGCTCCAAGCTGGGCTGTGTGCACGAACCCCCCGT
TCAGCCCGACCGCTGCGCCTTATCCGGTAACTATCGTCTTGAGTCCAACCCGGTAAGACACGACTTATCG
CCACTGGCAGCAGCCACTGGTAACAGGATTAGCAGAGCGAGGTATGTAGGCGGTGCTACAGAGTTCTTGA
AGTGGTGGCCTAACTACGGCTACACTAGAAGGACAGTATTTGGTATCTGCGCTCTGCTGAAGCCAGTTAC
CTTCGGAAAAAGAGTTGGTAGCTCTTGATCCGGCAAACAAACCACCGCTGGTAGCGGTGGTTTTTTTGTT
TGCAAGCAGCAGATTACGCGCAGAAAAAAAGGATCTCAAGAAGATCCTTTGATCTTTTCTACGGGGTCTG
ACGCTCAGTGGAACGAAAACTCACGTTAAGGGATTTTGGTCATGAGATTATCAAAAAGGATCTTCACCTA
GATCCTTTTAAATTAAAAATGAAGTTTTAAATCAATCTAAAGTATATATGAGTAAACTTGGTCTGACAGT
TACCAATGCTTAATCAGTGAGGCACCTATCTCAGCGATCTGTCTATTTCGTTCATCCATAGTTGCCTGAC
TCCCCGTCGTGTAGATAACTACGATACGGGAGGGCTTACCATCTGGCCCCAGTGCTGCAATGATACCGCG
AGACCCACGCTCACCGGCTCCAGATTTATCAGCAATAAACCAGCCAGCCGGAAGGGCCGAGCGCAGAAGT
GGTCCTGCAACTTTATCCGCCTCCATCCAGTCTATTAATTGTTGCCGGGAAGCTAGAGTAAGTAGTTCGC
CAGTTAATAGTTTGCGCAACGTTGTTGCCATTGCTACAGGCATCGTGGTGTCACGCTCGTCGTTTGGTAT
GGCTTCATTCAGCTCCGGTTCCCAACGATCAAGGCGAGTTACATGATCCCCCATGTTGTGCAAAAAAGCG
GTTAGCTCCTTCGGTCCTCCGATCGTTGTCAGAAGTAAGTTGGCCGCAGTGTTATCACTCATGGTTATGG
CAGCACTGCATAATTCTCTTACTGTCATGCCATCCGTAAGATGCTTTTCTGTGACTGGTGAGTACTCAAC
CAAGTCATTCTGAGAATAGTGTATGCGGCGACCGAGTTGCTCTTGCCCGGCGTCAATACGGGATAATACC
GCGCCACATAGCAGAACTTTAAAAGTGCTCATCATTGGAAAACGTTCTTCGGGGCGAAAACTCTCAAGGA
TCTTACCGCTGTTGAGATCCAGTTCGATGTAACCCACTCGTGCACCCAACTGATCTTCAGCATCTTTTAC
TTTCACCAGCGTTTCTGGGTGAGCAAAAACAGGAAGGCAAAATGCCGCAAAAAAGGGAATAAGGGCGACA
CGGAAATGTTGAATACTCATACTCTTCCTTTTTCAATATTATTGAAGCATTTATCAGGGTTATTGTCTCA
TGAGCGGATACATATTTGAATGTATTTAGAAAAATAAACAAATAGGGGTTCCGCGCACATTTCCCCGAAA
AGTG
Features (pLannotate 1.2.2; 23 found; start..end, strand, type, name):
      7..228     -  rep_origin     M13 ori (fragment) (sequence partly withheld): M13 bacteriophage origin of replication; arrow indicates direction of (+) strand synthesis
    228..515     +  CDS            tyr (fragment) (sequence partly withheld): TYRO_ORYLA - Also known as tyro. Experimental evidence at transcript level: Swiss-Prot protein existence level 2. This is a copper-containing oxidase that functions in the formation of pigments such as melanins and other polyphenolic compounds. From Oryzias latipes (Japanese rice fish) (Japanese killifish).
   1057..1178    -  polyA_signal   SV40 poly(A) signal: SV40 polyadenylation signal
   1201..1284    -  CDS            large T antigen (fragment): large T antigen from SV40 (simian virus 40)
   1304..2011    -  CDS            mCherry: mCherry is a basic (constitutively fluorescent) red fluorescent protein published in 2004, derived from Discosoma sp.. It is reported to be a very rapidly-maturing monomer with low acid sensitivity.
   2695..2715    +  protein_bind   attB4: mutant version of attB; core recombination site for the Gateway® BP reaction BP Clonase™
   3224..3244    +  protein_bind   attB1: mutant version of attB; core recombination site for the Gateway® BP reaction BP Clonase™
   3906..4622    +  CDS            EGFP: EGFP is a basic (constitutively fluorescent) green fluorescent protein published in 1996, derived from Aequorea victoria. It is reported to be a rapidly-maturing weak dimer with moderate acid sensitivity.
   4623..4688    +  misc_feature   MCS: multiple cloning site
   4712..4732    -  protein_bind   attB2: mutant version of attB; core recombination site for the Gateway® BP reaction BP Clonase™
   4759..4779    -  protein_bind   attB3: mutant version of attB; core recombination site for the Gateway® BP reaction BP Clonase™
   4783..4803    +  CDS            lacZα (fragment): LacZα fragment of β-galactosidase; lacZ fragment
   4819..4953    -  polyA_signal   SV40 poly(A) signal: SV40 polyadenylation signal
   4976..5059    -  CDS            large T antigen (fragment): large T antigen from SV40 (simian virus 40)
   5625..5665    -  misc_feature   MCS (fragment): pBluescript multiple cloning site
   5678..5696    -  promoter       T3 promoter: promoter for bacteriophage T3 RNA polymerase
   5741..5757    -  protein_bind   lac operator: The lac repressor binds to the lac operator to inhibit transcription in E. coli. This inhibition can be relieved by adding lactose or isopropyl-β-D-thiogalactopyranoside (IPTG). lac repressor encoded by lacI
   5765..5795    -  promoter       lac promoter: promoter for the E. coli lac operon
   5810..5831    -  protein_bind   CAP binding site: CAP binding activates transcription in the presence of cAMP. E. coli catabolite activator protein
   5844..5936    -  CDS            lacI (fragment): lac repressor; lacI; The lac repressor binds to the lac operator to inhibit transcription in E. coli. This inhibition can be relieved by adding lactose or isopropyl-β-D-thiogalactopyranoside (IPTG).
   6119..6707    -  rep_origin     ori: high-copy-number ColE1/pMB1/pBR322/pUC origin of replication
   6878..7738    -  CDS            AmpR: β-lactamase; bla; confers resistance to ampicillin, carbenicillin, and related antibiotics
   7739..7843    -  promoter       AmpR promoter: bla
