>Addgene plasmid #90157 | pT2-cryR;clecl14aCE1-P1Egfp | addgene full sequence | sequence record 178878 | Addgene NGS Result
AGACCTGGTAACTCCTTACTGTAACTTATTGCACCTGATGAACAAAAGATGTGAACTGAACGCAAGTAGG
AGGCTAATAGAGGCTAGTACAGTACAAAGATCCCCAAATGATGTGTGCCGGCCTTAGTGGAGGCAGACCC
CTGGTTATATACCTGTGCTGCAGAAAGAGGGGCTTACAAATGGATCTCTCTGGAATGGCATTATCTCATG
GTGGGAACAGTGTTGTCAGCAGAATCAGCGGGGTGGACTCTGACCTGAGAATGACAGTCTAGCACTGAAT
GGCTCAGACAATACTCTTGTGGCCAACTATCACCGGAAAATAAGTGCCTGCCAAAACAAACCAGACCAGA
TGAAGCTACATGGCTGTAGAACGTCAGTATTTAATGTGTTGTGGCCACTTGGTTCACCAGATTTAAGAGC
TAATTTTTTTAAATATCACAGATAATCAATCGCTTTTTTTTTTCTTGACTGAAAAGCTTAGACTGGAAAA
TTCTTTGAAAAAGTTTGCACTACAGAAAATAAATACATAACATCCTGCACTGAATGCACACTATTAATAG
AAAAGAGAGCATTATTGTAGGAAATGTATTGTATATGTACATTCTGTGCATTTCACAATTTTCTCGAGCA
GGAAACAGCTATGACCATGATTACGCCAAGCTATCAACTTTGTATAGAAAAGTTGTCATTGTTGTTTAAA
AAAGCAGCGAGCTCTCGTAATAAAACACCTGTATCACCTTCATTTCAACTTTCCTTCTTTGTTCTTTCTA
GGCATACTTGTAGCTCCTTTTCCTGTTACCCATAATTCCATTTCCTGTCCTTCTTCCCCACCCCCCTGGC
TCTCTAGACTGCAGAACAGAGAGTCGAGTGCTCCTGCAACCTCACTTCCTGCCATTCAGAGCCGTTTCCT
CCAGGAAGCATCTGCTGCTCTCTCATGAAGCGGCCTGTTGGAGGAACAGAATAATAATACGGTGTTAGTC
ATGGGACATTCAACACCACATTAGTCCCATGTGAGCTCTTGAAAACACACGCGGAGGTCAATCAACACGC
ATTTGAAACTGACAGCGTTGAGTGCGACATGTAAACACAGAGGTATAGTACTACTGTAAAGAACAATCCC
TGATGTAATGAGCAACGCTTCCTGGTATTTTTCCCAGAGTTGTTTTGTTACAGACACAATGAACAAGTCA
AAGCAAGTTTGTACAAAAAAGCAGGCTCGCTAGTTGACTTGACATATATGCACGTAATGTGTTCTGTAAA
TATACAATAATTTATTTTCCACTTAAAGACCCTTAAAAATAGGGCACTGATGTAAAGTACATTTTTAAAT
GGCGAGGTATAAAGTGGAATAATTTTCAAAACTTTATACTCACTACTCTTGAATATTTTTAGAAGTGCTA
CTTTTTACTCATATTTTGAGTAGCAGGTACTTTTACTTGCACTACATATTTTTGGGAAGTAAAGATACTT
TTACTTGAGCATGATTTTTCAGTCCTCTTTCCACCACTGGCTACGATGAAACCTGAAACCTTCAAGGAGA
TGATGGGTGTGGATGCATGAACGGTTTATCAGCCCTATGCCAAGAAACACAGGTTTCCTCGTCATTTAAA
GCTCATCCGTCACTCTGCTGTGGGAGTTTGGCAGTGGGATTGTGTATTATGGAAGCTTCAGTTTCACCAG
GAACAGATTTTTGTTCATAGTTGCGATTGTTTTGCTTCGGCAGCACCACCACCCAAGAGGAAGCGAATGG
CTGTATCAAGGCTGAACAGACTTCCTGTGCTTGTTGTCTTGGGAGGACCTCACAGGGACGGCTAAGAAAG
CCAGGGGGAGAAAAAGCAGACAATATCATTTTAGTTTGAGTCTGCGATCGCCACCATGGTGAGCAAGGGC
GAGGAGCTGTTCACCGGGGTGGTGCCCATCCTGGTCGAGCTGGACGGCGACGTAAACGGCCACAAGTTCA
GCGTGTCCGGCGAGGGCGAGGGCGATGCCACCTACGGCAAGCTGACCCTGAAGTTCATCTGCACCACCGG
CAAGCTGCCCGTGCCCTGGCCCACCCTCGTGACCACCCTGACCTACGGCGTGCAGTGCTTCAGCCGCTAC
CCCGACCACATGAAGCAGCACGACTTCTTCAAGTCCGCCATGCCCGAAGGCTACGTCCAGGAGCGCACCA
TCTTCTTCAAGGACGACGGCAACTACAAGACCCGCGCCGAGGTGAAGTTCGAGGGCGACACCCTGGTGAA
CCGCATCGAGCTGAAGGGCATCGACTTCAAGGAGGACGGCAACATCCTGGGGCACAAGCTGGAGTACAAC
TACAACAGCCACAACGTCTATATCATGGCCGACAAGCAGAAGAACGGCATCAAGGTGAACTTCAAGATCC
GCCACAACATCGAGGACGGCAGCGTGCAGCTCGCCGACCACTACCAGCAGAACACCCCCATCGGCGACGG
CCCCGTGCTGCTGCCCGACAACCACTACCTGAGCACCCAGTCCGCCCTGAGCAAAGACCCCAACGAGAAG
CGCGATCACATGGTCCTGCTGGAGTTCGTGACCGCCGCCGGGATCACTCTCGGCATGGACGAGCTGTACA
AGTCCGGACTCAGATCTCGAGCTCAAGCTTCGAATTCTGCAGTCGACGGTACCGCGGGCCCGGGATCCAC
CGGATCTAGATAACTGATACCCAGCTTTCTTGTACAAAGTGGGGCGCGCCTACGTAACTAGTCTCGAGCA
ACTTTATTATACATAGTTGATAATTCACTGGCCGTCGTTTTACGGTACCATCGATGATGATCCAGACATG
ATAAGATACATTGATGAGTTTGGACAAACCACAACTAGAATGCAGTGAAAAAAATGCTTTATTTGTGAAA
TTTGTGATGCTATTGCTTTATTTGTAACCATTATAAGCTGCAATAAACAAGTTAACAACAACAATTGCAT
TCATTTTATGTTTCAGGTTCAGGGGGAGGTGTGGGAGGTTTTTTAAAGCAAGTAAAACCTCTACAAATGT
GGTATGGCTGATTATGATCCTCTAGATCAGATCTGCGAAGATACGGCCACGGGTGCTCTTGATCCTGTGG
CTGATTTTGGACTGTGCTGCTCGCAGCTGCTGATGAATCACATACTTCCTCCATTTTCTTCCACTGATTG
ACTGTTATAATTTCCCTAATTTCCAGGTCAAGGTGCTGTGCATTGTGGTAATAGATGTGACATGACGTCA
CTTCCAAAGGACCAATGAACATGTCTGACCAATTTCATATAATGTGAAAACGATTTTCATAGGCAGAATA
AATAACATTTAAATTAAACTGGGCATCAGCGCAATTCAATTGGTTTGGTAATAGCAAGGGAAAATAGAAT
GAAGTGATCTCCAAAAAATAAGTACTTTTTGACTGTAAATAAAATTGTAAGGAGTAAAAAGTACTTTTTT
TTCTAAAAAAATGTAATTAAGTAAAAGTAAAAGTATTGATTTTTAATTGTACTCAAGTAAAGTAAAAATC
CCCAAAAATAATACTTAAGTACAGTAATCAAGTAAAATTACTCAAGTACTTTACACCTCTGGTTCTTGAC
CCCCTACCTTCAGCAAGCCCAGCAGATCCACTAGTTCTAGAGCGGCCGCCACCGCGGTGGAGCTCCAGCT
TTTGTTCCCTTTAGTGAGGGTTAATTGCGCGCTTGGCGTAATCATGGTCATAGCTGTTTCCTGTGTGAAA
TTGTTATCCGCTCACAATTCCACACAACATACGAGCCGGAAGCATAAAGTGTAAAGCCTGGGGTGCCTAA
TGAGTGAGCTAACTCACATTAATTGCGTTGCGCTCACTGCCCGCTTTCCAGTCGGGAAACCTGTCGTGCC
AGCTGCATTAATGAATCGGCCAACGCGCGGGGAGAGGCGGTTTGCGTATTGGGCGCTCTTCCGCTTCCTC
GCTCACTGACTCGCTGCGCTCGGTCGTTCGGCTGCGGCGAGCGGTATCAGCTCACTCAAAGGCGGTAATA
CGGTTATCCACAGAATCAGGGGATAACGCAGGAAAGAACATGTGAGCAAAAGGCCAGCAAAAGGCCAGGA
ACCGTAAAAAGGCCGCGTTGCTGGCGTTTTTCCATAGGCTCCGCCCCCCTGACGAGCATCACAAAAATCG
ACGCTCAAGTCAGAGGTGGCGAAACCCGACAGGACTATAAAGATACCAGGCGTTTCCCCCTGGAAGCTCC
CTCGTGCGCTCTCCTGTTCCGACCCTGCCGCTTACCGGATACCTGTCCGCCTTTCTCCCTTCGGGAAGCG
TGGCGCTTTCTCATAGCTCACGCTGTAGGTATCTCAGTTCGGTGTAGGTCGTTCGCTCCAAGCTGGGCTG
TGTGCACGAACCCCCCGTTCAGCCCGACCGCTGCGCCTTATCCGGTAACTATCGTCTTGAGTCCAACCCG
GTAAGACACGACTTATCGCCACTGGCAGCAGCCACTGGTAACAGGATTAGCAGAGCGAGGTATGTAGGCG
GTGCTACAGAGTTCTTGAAGTGGTGGCCTAACTACGGCTACACTAGAAGAACAGTATTTGGTATCTGCGC
TCTGCTGAAGCCAGTTACCTTCGGAAAAAGAGTTGGTAGCTCTTGATCCGGCAAACAAACCACCGCTGGT
AGCGGTGGTTTTTTTGTTTGCAAGCAGCAGATTACGCGCAGAAAAAAAGGATCTCAAGAAGATCCTTTGA
TCTTTTCTACGGGGTCTGACGCTCAGTGGAACGAAAACTCACGTTAAGGCATTTTGGTCATGAGATTATC
AAAAAGGATCTTCACCTAGATCCTTTTAAATTAAAAATGAAGTTTTAAATCAATCTAAAGTATATATGAG
TAAACTTGGTCTGACAGTTACCAATGCTTAATCAGTGAGGCACCTATCTCAGCGATCTGTCTATTTCGTT
CATCCATAGTTGCCTGACTCCCCGTCGTGTAGATAACTACGATACGGGAGGGCTTACCATCTGGCCCCAG
TGCTGCAATGATACCGCGAGACCCACGCTCACCGGCTCCAGATTTATCAGCAATAAACCAGCCAGCCGGA
AGGGCCGAGCGCAGAAGTGGTCCTGCAACTTTATCCGCCTCCATCCAGTCTATTAATTGTTGCCGGGAAG
CTAGAGTAAGTAGTTCGCCAGTTAATAGTTTGCGCAACGTTGTTGCCATTGCTACAGGCATCGTGGTGTC
ACGCTCGTCGTTTGGTATGGCTTCATTCAGCTCCGGTTCCCAACGATCAAGGCGAGTTACATGATCCCCC
ATGTTGTGCAAAAAAGCGGTTAGCTCCTTCGGTCCTCCGATCGTTGTCAGAAGTAAGTTGGCCGCAGTGT
TATCACTCATGGTTATGGCAGCACTGCATAATTCTCTTACTGTCATGCCATCCGTAAGATGCTTTTCTGT
GACTGGTGAGTACTCAACCAAGTCATTCTGAGAATAGTGTATGCGGCGACCGAGTTGCTCTTGCCCGGCG
TCAATACGGGATAATACCGCGCCACATAGCAGAACTTTAAAAGTGCTCATCATTGGAAAACGTTCTTCGG
GGCGAAAACTCTCAAGGATCTTACCGCTGTTGAGATCCAGTTCGATGTAACCCACTCGTGCACCCAACTG
ATCTTCAGCATCTTTTACTTTCACCAGCGTTTCTGGGTGAGCAAAAACAGGAAGGCAAAATGCCGCAAAA
AAGGGAATAAGGGCGACACGGAAATGTTGAATACTCATACTCTTCCTTTTTCAATATTATTGAAGCATTT
ATCAGGGTTATTGTCTCATGAGCGGATACATATTTGAATGTATTTAGAAAAATAAACAAATAGGGGTTCC
GCGCACATTTCCCCGAAAAGTGCCACCTAAATTGTAAGCGTTAATATTTTGTTAAAATTCGCGTTAAATT
TTTGTTAAATCAGCTCATTTTTTAACCAATAGGCCGAAATCGGCAAAATCCCTTATAAATCAAAAGAATA
GACCGAGATAGGGT
[37 nt withheld, positions 5965-6001]
AAAGAACGTGGACTCCAACGTCAAAGG
[32 nt withheld, positions 6029-6060]
GCTGGCTAAGAACTCATCAGCCTCCCCGGTCCATCTACCCACGTACCAATGCACCAATTGGCCACAATGA
CGGCTACTACATGGTGCCATTCCTTCCTCTTTATAGGAATGGAGACTACCTCCTGTCCAACAATGCTCTT
GGATACGAGTACGCCTACCTGTTGGACCCAGGTCATTGCACAACACCAGAAATGCCCTCTGATCTGCAAA
AGACGTGAATATCTGTTCAGACACCCATATCCACTCTGTTCCACACAGGTCAGAGGTTTGTCCAGGAGTT
CTTGACAGAGGTGTAAAAAGTACTCAAAAATTTTACTCAAGTGAAAGTACAAGTACTTAGGGAAAATTTT
ACTCAATTAAAAGTAAAAGTATCTGGCTAGAATCTTACTTGAGTAAAAGTAAAAAAGTACTCCATTAAAA
TTGTACTTGAGTATTAAGGAAGTAAAAGTAAAAGCAAGAAAGAAAACTAGAGATTCTTGTTTAAGCTTTT
AATCTCAAAAAACATTAAATGAAATGCATACAAGGTTTTATCCTGCTTTAGAACTGTTTGTATTTAATTA
TCAAACTATAAGACAGACAATCTAATGCCAGTACACGCTACTCAAAGTTGTAAAACCTCAGATTTAACTT
CAGTAGAAGCTGATTCTCAAAATTGTTAGTGTCAAGCCTAGCTCTTTTGGGGCTGAAAAGCAATCCTGCA
GTGCTGAAAAGCCTCTCACAGGCAGCCGATGCGGGAAGAGGTGTATTAGTCTTGATAGAGAGGCTGCAAA
TAGCAGGAAACGTGAGCAGAGACTCCCTGGTGTCTGAAACACAGGCCCATTTACGCCTTAAGATACATTG
ATGAGTTTGGACAAACCACAACTAGAATGCAGTGAAAAAAATGCTTTATTTGTGAAATTTGTGATGCTAT
TGCTTTATTTGTAACCATTATAAGCTGCAATAAACAAGTTAACAACAACAATTGCATTCATTTTATGTTT
CAGGTTCAGGGGGAGGTGTGGGAGGTTTTTTAAAGCAAGTAAAACCTCTACAAATGTGGTATGGCTGATT
ATGATCTAGAGTCGCGGCCGCTTTACTTGTACAGCTCGTCCATGCCGCCGGTGGAGTGGTGGCCCTCGGC
GCGCTCGTACTGTTCCACGATGGTGTAGTCCTCGTTGTGGGAGGTGATGTCCAGCTTGATGTTGACGTTG
TAGGCGCCGGGCAGCTGCACGGGCTTCTTGGCCTTGTAGGTGGTCTTGACCTCGGCGTCGTAGTGGCCGC
CGTCCTTCAGCTTCAGCCTCTGCTTGATCTCGCCCTTCAGGGCGCCGTCCTCGGGGTACATCCGCTCGGA
GGAGGCCTCCCAGCCCATGGTCTTCTTCTGCATTACGGGGCCGTCGGAGGGGAAGTTGGTGCCGCGCAGC
TTCACCTTGTAGATGAACTCGCCGTCCTGCAGGGAGGAGTCCTGGGTCACGGTCACCACGCCGCCGTCCT
CGAAGTTCATCACGCGCTCCCACTTGAAGCCCTCGGGGAAGGACAGCTTCAAGTAGTCGGGGATGTCGGC
GGGGTGCTTCACGTAGGCCTTGGAGCCGTACATGAACTGAGGGGACAGGATGTCCCAGGCGAAGGGCAGG
GGGCCGCCCTTGGTCACCTTCAGCTTGGCGGTCTGGGTGCCCTCGTAGGGGCGGCCCTCGCCCTCGCCCT
CGATCTCGAACTCGTGGCCGTTCACGGAGCCCTCCATGTGCACCTTGAAGCGCATGAACTCCTTGATGAT
GGCCATGTTGTCATCCTCGCCCTTGCTCACCATGGTGGCGACCGGTAATGTC
Features (pLannotate 1.2.2; 23 found; start..end, strand, type, name):
    665..685     +  protein_bind   attB4: mutant version of attB; core recombination site for the Gateway® BP reaction BP Clonase™
   1194..1214    +  protein_bind   attB1: mutant version of attB; core recombination site for the Gateway® BP reaction BP Clonase™
   1876..2592    +  CDS            EGFP: EGFP is a basic (constitutively fluorescent) green fluorescent protein published in 1996, derived from Aequorea victoria. It is reported to be a rapidly-maturing weak dimer with moderate acid sensitivity.
   2593..2658    +  misc_feature   MCS: multiple cloning site
   2682..2702    -  protein_bind   attB2: mutant version of attB; core recombination site for the Gateway® BP reaction BP Clonase™
   2729..2749    -  protein_bind   attB3: mutant version of attB; core recombination site for the Gateway® BP reaction BP Clonase™
   2753..2773    +  CDS            lacZα (fragment): LacZα fragment of β-galactosidase; lacZ fragment
   2789..2923    -  polyA_signal   SV40 poly(A) signal: SV40 polyadenylation signal
   2946..3029    -  CDS            large T antigen (fragment): large T antigen from SV40 (simian virus 40)
   3595..3635    -  misc_feature   MCS (fragment): pBluescript multiple cloning site
   3648..3666    -  promoter       T3 promoter: promoter for bacteriophage T3 RNA polymerase
   3711..3727    -  protein_bind   lac operator: The lac repressor binds to the lac operator to inhibit transcription in E. coli. This inhibition can be relieved by adding lactose or isopropyl-β-D-thiogalactopyranoside (IPTG). lac repressor encoded by lacI
   3735..3765    -  promoter       lac promoter: promoter for the E. coli lac operon
   3780..3801    -  protein_bind   CAP binding site: CAP binding activates transcription in the presence of cAMP. E. coli catabolite activator protein
   3814..3906    -  CDS            lacI (fragment): lac repressor; lacI; The lac repressor binds to the lac operator to inhibit transcription in E. coli. This inhibition can be relieved by adding lactose or isopropyl-β-D-thiogalactopyranoside (IPTG).
   4089..4677    -  rep_origin     ori: high-copy-number ColE1/pMB1/pBR322/pUC origin of replication
   4848..5708    -  CDS            AmpR: β-lactamase; bla; confers resistance to ampicillin, carbenicillin, and related antibiotics
   5709..5813    -  promoter       AmpR promoter: bla
   5839..6060    -  rep_origin     M13 ori (fragment) (sequence partly withheld): M13 bacteriophage origin of replication; arrow indicates direction of (+) strand synthesis
   6060..6347    +  CDS            tyr (fragment) (sequence partly withheld): TYRO_ORYLA - Also known as tyro. Experimental evidence at transcript level: Swiss-Prot protein existence level 2. This is a copper-containing oxidase that functions in the formation of pigments such as melanins and other polyphenolic compounds. From Oryzias latipes (Japanese rice fish) (Japanese killifish).
   6889..7010    -  polyA_signal   SV40 poly(A) signal: SV40 polyadenylation signal
   7033..7116    -  CDS            large T antigen (fragment): large T antigen from SV40 (simian virus 40)
   7136..7843    -  CDS            mCherry: mCherry is a basic (constitutively fluorescent) red fluorescent protein published in 2004, derived from Discosoma sp.. It is reported to be a very rapidly-maturing monomer with low acid sensitivity.
