[The description below was written by a language model from this plasmid's Addgene catalogue record and pLannotate feature annotations shown in this document.]
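Description:
pT2-cryR;clecl14aCE1-P1Egfp is a zebrafish enhancer/promoter reporter plasmid assembled by multisite Gateway cloning into the pDESTtol2pACrymCherry destination backbone. The catalogue files it under bacterial expression, but its backbone name and payload point to Tol2 transposon-mediated transgenesis in fish. Tol2 arms are not annotated as such. However, the medaka tyrosinase fragment called next to the M13 ori remnant probably reflects Tol2-associated sequence, since Tol2 was originally found in that locus. The plasmid is propagated in E. coli at high copy from a ColE1/pUC-type origin with ampicillin selection (AmpR under its bla promoter). Leftover pBluescript-type elements (lac promoter/operator, T3 promoter, MCS fragment) have no evident role in the design.

The payload sits between the Gateway recombination scars. An unannotated segment of about 500 bp between attB4 and attB1 presumably holds the clec14a enhancer element (E1), and the stretch of about 650 bp between attB1 and the EGFP coding sequence presumably holds the clec14a gene's own promoter (P1). EGFP is followed by a short MCS, attB2 and attB3. An SV40 poly(A) signal lies just beyond these, but it is annotated on the opposite strand to EGFP. A second, divergently oriented cassette encodes mCherry with its own SV40 poly(A) signal. The backbone name and the "cryR" label imply a crystallin promoter giving red lens fluorescence as a marker for transgene carriers, although that promoter is not annotated.

The two 7,862 nt sequence records (depositor and sequencing result) carry the same features in a rotated numbering. The construct is used to test whether the clec14a regulatory sequences drive EGFP in vivo, in the context of identifying developmentally active endothelial enhancers in zebrafish.
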