Addgene plasmid #90157: pT2-cryR;clecl14aCE1-P1Egfp
Purpose: contains clec14a enhancer sequence, and clec14a specific gene promoter driving expression of eGFP
Depositing lab: Nathan Lawson. Depositing organization: University of Massachusetts, Worcester. Publication: Robust Identification of Developmentally Active Endothelial Enhancers in Zebrafish Using FANS-Assisted ATAC-Seq. Quillien A, Abdalla M, Yu J, Ou J, Zhu LJ, Lawson ND. Cell Rep. 2017 Jul 18;20(3):709-720. doi: 10.1016/j.celrep.2017.06.070. PubMed 28723572.
Backbone
  Vector backbone: pDESTtol2pACrymCherry
  Backbone manufacturer: Addgene
  Vector type: Bacterial Expression
Growth in bacteria
  Bacterial resistance: Ampicillin, 100 μg/mL
  Growth temperature: 37°C
  Growth strain: DH5alpha
  Copy number: High Copy
Gene/Insert
  Gene/Insert name: clec14aE1P1Egfp
  Species: D. rerio (zebrafish)
  Tag / fusion protein: EGFP (C terminal on insert)
  Cloning method: Gateway Cloning
Terms and licenses: Academic/Nonprofit Terms; Industry Terms: Not Available to Industry
How to cite: pT2-cryR;clecl14aCE1-P1Egfp was a gift from Nathan Lawson (Addgene plasmid # 90157 ; http://n2t.net/addgene:90157 ; RRID:Addgene_90157)
